Addgene plasmid #34523: KHBD00416
Depositing lab: Bart Deplancke. Depositing organization: Swiss Federal Institute of Technology (EPFL). Publication: Automated protein-DNA interaction screening of Drosophila regulatory elements. Korneel Hens, Jean-Daniel Feuz, Alina Isakova, Antonina Lagovitina, Andreas Massouras, Julien Bryois, Patrick Callaerts, Susan E. Celniker, Bart Deplancke. Nat Methods. 2011 Oct 30;8(12):1065-70. 10.1038/nmeth.1763 PubMed 22037703.
Backbone
  Vector backbone: pDONR221
  Backbone manufacturer: Invitrogen
  Backbone size w/o insert (bp): 2536
  Vector type: Gateway Donor Vector
Growth in bacteria
  Bacterial resistance: Kanamycin, 50 μg/mL
  Growth temperature: 37°C
  Growth strain: DH5alpha
  Copy number: High Copy
Gene/Insert
  Gene/Insert name: CG17950 (alt names: FBgn0004362; HmgD; High mobility group protein D)
  Species: D. melanogaster (fly)
  Insert size (bp): 336
  Entrez Gene: HmgD (a.k.a. Dmel_CG17950, CG17950, Dm-HMG-D100, Dmel\CG17950, HMG D, HMG-D, HMG-D100, HMG1, HMGD, Hmg-D, anon-EST:Liang-1.9, clone 1.9, dHMG-D, hmg-D, hmgd)
  Cloning method: Gateway Cloning
  Sequencing primers: 5′ M13F; 3′ M13R
Terms and licenses: Academic/Nonprofit Terms; Industry Terms: Not Available to Industry
Depositor comments: Please note that the ORFs in this collection were cloned open-ended (without a stop codon).
How to cite: KHBD00416 was a gift from Bart Deplancke (Addgene plasmid # 34523 ; http://n2t.net/addgene:34523 ; RRID:Addgene_34523)
