[The description below was written by a language model from this plasmid's Addgene catalogue record.]
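Description:
KHBD00416 is a Gateway entry-type clone built in the pDONR221 donor vector backbone (Invitrogen), carrying the open reading frame of the Drosophila melanogaster gene CG17950, better known as HmgD (High mobility group protein D), an abundant HMG-box chromatin-associated DNA-binding protein. The insert is recorded as 336 bp in a backbone of about 2.5 kb once the donor cassette is replaced. It is a high-copy bacterial plasmid selected with kanamycin. The record lists no feature table, so the origin of replication and the exact recombination sites are not stated. In general, inserting an ORF into pDONR221 by Gateway recombination yields an entry clone in which the ORF is flanked by attL sites, and the M13 forward and reverse primer sites listed for sequencing lie on either side of the insert.

The plasmid has no stated promoter for expression of the insert, consistent with its role as a shuttle or archival clone rather than an expression construct. The ORF is intended to be moved by Gateway recombination into destination vectors that supply promoters, tags or fusion domains. The depositor notes that ORFs in this collection were cloned open-ended, without a stop codon, which permits in-frame C-terminal fusions in a destination vector and means a stop codon must be supplied downstream. The associated publication concerns automated protein–DNA interaction screening of Drosophila regulatory elements, so this clone appears to belong to a collection of fly ORFs assembled as a resource for such screens.
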