>Addgene plasmid #34523 | KHBD00416 | depositor partial sequence | sequence record 41090 | KHBD00416 sequence 336 bps
ATGTCTGATAAGCCAAAACGCCCACTCTCCGCCTACATGCTGTGGCTCAACAGTGCCCGCGAGTCGATCA
AGCGCGAGAATCCCGGCATCAAGGTCACCGAGGTGGCCAAGCGCGGTGGTGAATTATGGAGGGCAATGAA
GGACAAGTCTGAGTGGGAGGCCAAGGCTGCTAAGGCCAAGGACGACTACGATCGGGCGGTCAAGGAGTTC
GAGGCCAATGGTGGCAGCAGTGCTGCCAACGGTGGTGGAGCCAAGAAGCGCGCGAAACCAGCGAAAAAGG
TGGCGAAGAAGAGCAAGAAGGAGGAGTCCGACGAGGACGACGATGATGAGAGCGAG
