>Addgene plasmid #34523 | KHBD00416 | addgene partial sequence | sequence record 42737 | M13-F20 5'-TGTAAAACGACGGCCAGT-3'
TATTTTGACTGATAGTGACCTGTTCGTTGCAACAAATTGATGAGCAATGCTTTTTTATAATGCCAACTTT
GTACAAAAAAGTTGGCACCATGTCTGATAAGCCAAAACGCCCACTCTCCGCCTACATGCTGTGGCTCAAC
AGTGCCCGCGAGTCGATCAAGCGCGAGAATCCCGGCATCAAGGTCACCGAGGTGGCCAAGCGCGGTGGTG
AATTATGGAGGGCAATGAAGGACAAGTCTGAGTGGGAGGCCAAGGCTGCTAAGGCCAAGGACGACTACGA
TCGGGCGGTCAAGGAGTTCGAGGCCAATGGTGGCAGCAGTGCTGCCAACGGTGGTGGAGCCAAGAAGCGC
GCGAAACCAGCGAAAAAGGTGGCGAAGAAGAGCAAGAAGGAGGAGTCCGACGAGGACGACGATGATGAGA
GCGAGTTGCCAACTTTCTTGTACAAAGTTGGCATTATAAGAAAGCATTGCTTATCAATTTGTTGCAACGA
ACAGGTCACTATCAGTCAAAATAAAATCATTATTTGCCATCCAGCTGATATCCCCTATAGTGAGTCGTAT
TACATGGTCAT
